Addgene plasmid #86472: pCAM15
Purpose: Expresses p12 and p9-mCerulean
Depositing lab: Pamela Silver. Depositing organization: Harvard Medical School. Publication: Synthetic Lipid-Containing Scaffolds Enhance Production by Colocalizing Enzymes. Myhrvold C, Polka JK, Silver PA. ACS Synth Biol. 2016 Aug 3. 10.1021/acssynbio.6b00141 PubMed 27487319.
Backbone
  Vector backbone: pWW307
  Vector type: Bacterial Expression, Synthetic Biology
Growth in bacteria
  Bacterial resistance: Ampicillin, 100 μg/mL
  Growth temperature: 37°C
  Growth strain: DH5alpha
  Copy number: Low Copy
Gene/Insert
  Gene/Insert name: p12, p9-mCerulean
  Species: Bacteriophage phi6
  Promoter: pBAD
  Tag / fusion protein: mCerulean (C terminal on insert)
  Cloning method: Gibson Cloning
  Sequencing primers: 5′ pBAD Forward from Eton Bio; 3′ pBAD Reverse from Eton Bio
Terms and licenses: Academic/Nonprofit Terms; Industry Terms: Not Available to Industry
How to cite: pCAM15 was a gift from Pamela Silver (Addgene plasmid # 86472 ; http://n2t.net/addgene:86472 ; RRID:Addgene_86472)
