[The description below was written by a language model from this plasmid's Addgene catalogue record and pLannotate feature annotations shown in this document.]
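Description:
pCAM15 is a bacterial expression plasmid built on the pWW307 backbone for synthetic biology work in E. coli. It carries an ampicillin resistance gene (β-lactamase, with its own promoter) and a ColE1/pMB1-family origin of replication. The automated annotation labels this origin as high-copy, whereas the catalogue entry lists the plasmid as low copy, so the record is not consistent on copy number. The divergently transcribed araC gene sits beside the araBAD (pBAD) promoter, giving the usual L-arabinose-inducible, AraC-regulated control of the insert.

Downstream of pBAD are two open reading frames from bacteriophage phi6. The first is P12, annotated as an assembly factor active in membrane morphogenesis. The second is P9, annotated as essential for membrane formation and fused at its C terminus to the monomeric cyan fluorescent protein mCerulean. Both appear to be expressed from the single arabinose-inducible promoter, so the P9 fusion can be located by fluorescence.

The feature table also shows a second cassette that the catalogue entry does not mention. It consists of a tet operator and a short promoter fragment, followed by an mRFP1 coding sequence and the rrnB T1 and T7Te terminators, which suggests a TetR-responsive red reporter, possibly inherited from the backbone. Its role is not stated. Further rrnB-derived sequences (5S rRNA and a T1 terminator) and a short tag fragment also appear to be backbone remnants.

The associated publication concerns synthetic lipid-containing scaffolds that colocalize enzymes to enhance production. This is consistent with using pCAM15 to co-express the two phi6 membrane proteins and visualize the resulting P9-containing structures in bacterial cells.
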