Features (pLannotate 1.2.2; 17 found; start..end, strand, type, name):
     19..303     +  promoter       araBAD promoter: araBAD; promoter of the L-arabinose operon of E. coli; the araC regulatory gene is transcribed in the opposite direction (Guzman et al., 1995)
    329..913     +  CDS            P12: P12_BPPH6 - Protein predicted: Swiss-Prot protein existence level 4. Assembly factor active in membrane morphogenesis. From Pseudomonas phage phi6 (Bacteriophage phi-6).
    916..1185    +  CDS            P9: P9_BPPH6 - Protein predicted: Swiss-Prot protein existence level 4. Essential for membrane formation. From Pseudomonas phage phi6 (Bacteriophage phi-6).
   1186..1901    +  CDS            mCerulean (fragment): enhanced monomeric variant of CFP (Rizzo et al., 2004) mammalian codon-optimized
   1906..1924    +  protein_bind   tet operator: tetO; bacterial operator O2 for the tetR and tetA genes tetracycline repressor TetR
   1930..1949    +  promoter       H1-2O2 promoter (fragment): doxycycline-inducible variant of the human H1 RNA promoter (Henriksen et al., 2007)
   1985..2659    +  CDS            mRFP1: mRFP1 is a basic (constitutively fluorescent) red fluorescent protein published in 2002, derived from Discosoma sp.. It is reported to be a somewhat slowly-maturing monomer with low acid sensitivity.
   2680..2751    +  terminator     rrnB T1 terminator: transcription terminator T1 from the E. coli rrnB gene
   2767..2794    +  terminator     T7Te terminator: phage T7 early transcription terminator
   2880..2897    +  CDS            capTEV™ (fragment): composite tag for in vivo biotinylation, TEV protease cleavage, and 6xHis tagging
   3004..3119    +  ncRNA          5S rRNA: Accession: RF00001 - 5S ribosomal RNA
   3123..3169    +  terminator     rrnB T1 terminator: transcription terminator T1 from the E. coli rrnB gene
   3382..3970    -  rep_origin     ori: high-copy-number ColE1/pMB1/pBR322/pUC origin of replication
   4141..5001    -  CDS            AmpR: β-lactamase; bla; confers resistance to ampicillin, carbenicillin, and related antibiotics
   5002..5106    -  promoter       AmpR promoter: bla
   5196..5239    -  terminator     bacterial terminator: putative bacterial transcription terminator
   5298..6176    -  CDS            araC: L-arabinose regulatory protein; araC
>Addgene plasmid #86472 | pCAM15 | addgene full sequence | sequence record 172995 | Addgene NGS Result
TACTCCCGCCATTCAGAGAAGAAACCAATTGTCCATATTGCATCAGACATTGCCGTCACTGCGTCTTTTA
CTGGCTCTTCTCGCTAACCAAACCGGTAACCCCGCTTATTAAAAGCATTCTGTAACAAAGCGGGACCAAA
GCCATGACAAAAACGCGTAACAAAAGTGTCTATAATCACGGCAGAAAAGTCCACATTGATTATTTGCACG
GCGTCACACTTTGCTATGCCATAGCATTTTTATCCATAAGATTAGCGGATCTTACCTGACGCTTTTTATC
GCAACTCTCTACTGTTTCTCCATACCCGCTAGCAAAGAGGAGAAAAGAATGGTTATCGGTCTCCTGAAGT
ATCTCACGCCTGCCGTTAAGGTGCAGATGGCTGCTCGCGCGTTGGGCCTGTCCCCCGCCGAAGTCGCTGC
AATTGACGGCACGTTGGGTCGTGTCTCTGCGATGCCAGCGGTCGCGGTCGTGCTGGGAGGGAAACCTCTC
TCTCTGGCCACGATCGCGTCAGTTGTGTCTGATGCAAACCCCAGTGCCACTGTTGGCGCGCTTATGCCTG
CTGTACAGGGCATGGTGAGTTCCGACGAAGGCGCGAGTGCGTTGGCTAAGACCGTGGTAGGCTTCATGGA
GTCCGACCCCAACAGCGATGTCCTGGTTCAACTGCTCCACAAGGTGTCAAACTTGCCGATTGTCGGCTTT
GGTGACACGCAGTATGCAGACCCAGCTGACTTCTTGGCCAAGGGAGTTTTCCCTCTGATCAGGAAGCCAG
AAGTAGAGGTTCAAGCTGCGCCTTTCACCTGTCGTCAGTGTGATCATGTTGATCACATCACTGATGTACC
TCAAACTTCGACCTTTGTTCACAAATGCACTTCGTGCGGCTTTGTGCAGATGGTCCACCGTAAGGATGTT
CCGTAATGCCATTTCCTCTTGTAAAGCAAGACCCAACCTCGAAGGCTTTCACTGAAGCCAGTGAACGCTC
CACCGGCACCCAGATCCTGGACGTCGTCAAGGCCCCTATCGGCCTGTTCGGCGACGATGCCAAACACGAG
TTCGTGACCCGTCAGGAACAAGCCGTCTCCGTCGTCAGCTGGGCAGTTGCTGCCGGTCTGATCGGCGAGC
TGATCGGCTACCGTGGTGCGCGTTCGGGTCGCAAAGCGATCCTGGCCAACATCCCTTTCCTGGCCGTGAG
CAAGGGCGAGGAGCTGTTCACCGGGGTGGTGCCCATCCTGGTCGAGCTGGACGGCGACGTAAACGGCCAC
AGGTTCAGCGTGTCCGGCGAGGGCGAGGGCGATGCCACCTACGGCAAGCTGACCCTGAAGTTCATCTGCA
CCACCGGCAAGCTGCCCGTGCCCTGGCCCACCCTCGTGACCACCCTGACCTGGGGCGTGCAGTGCTTCGC
CCGCTACCCCGACCACATGAAGCAGCACGACTTCTTCAAGTCCGCCATGCCCGAAGGCTACGTCCAGGAG
CGTACCATCTTCTTCAAGGACGACGGCAACTACAAGACCCGCGCCGAGGTGAAGTTCGAGGGCGACACCC
TGGTGAACCGCATCGAGCTGAAGGGCATCGACTTCAAGGAGGACGGCAACATCCTGGGGCACAAGCTGGA
GTACAACGCCATCAGCGACAACGTCTATATCACCGCCGACAAGCAGAAGAACGGCATCAAGGCCCACTTC
AAGATCCGCCACAACATCGAGGACGGCAGCGTGCAGCTCGCCGACCACTACCAGCAGAACACCCCCATCG
GCGACGGCCCCGTGCTGCTGCCCGACAACCACTACCTGAGCACCCAGTCCAAGCTGAGCAAAGACCCCAA
CGAGAAGCGCGATCACATGGTCCTGCTGGAGTTCGTGACCGCCGCCGGGATCACTCTCGGCATGGACGAG
CTGTACAAGTAGTCTTCCCTATCAGTGATAGAGATTGACATCCCTATCAGTGATAGAGATACTGAGCACG
GATCTGAAAGAGGAGAAAGGATCTATGGCAAGTAGCGAAGACGTTATCAAAGAGTTCATGCGTTTCAAAG
TTCGTATGGAAGGTTCCGTTAACGGTCACGAGTTCGAAATCGAAGGTGAAGGTGAAGGTCGTCCGTACGA
AGGTACCCAGACCGCTAAACTGAAAGTTACCAAAGGTGGTCCGCTGCCGTTCGCTTGGGACATCCTGTCC
CCGCAGTTCCAGTACGGTTCCAAAGCTTACGTTAAACACCCGGCTGACATCCCGGACTACCTGAAACTGT
CCTTCCCGGAAGGTTTCAAATGGGAACGTGTTATGAACTTCGAAGACGGTGGTGTTGTTACCGTTACCCA
GGACTCCTCCCTGCAAGACGGTGAGTTCATCTACAAAGTTAAACTGCGTGGTACCAACTTCCCGTCCGAC
GGTCCGGTTATGCAGAAAAAAACCATGGGTTGGGAAGCTTCCACCGAACGTATGTACCCGGAAGACGGTG
CTCTGAAAGGTGAAATCAAAATGCGTCTGAAACTGAAAGACGGTGGTCACTACGACGCTGAAGTTAAAAC
CACCTACATGGCTAAAAAACCGGTTCAGCTGCCGGGTGCTTACAAAACCGACATCAAACTGGACATCACC
TCCCACAACGAAGACTACACCATCGTTGAACAGTACGAACGTGCTGAAGGTCGTCACTCCACCGGTGCTT
AATAAGGATCTCCAGGCATCAAATAAAACGAAAGGCTCAGTCGAAAGACTGGGCCTTTCGTTTTATCTGT
TGTTTGTCGGTGAACGCTCTCTACTAGAGTCACACTGGCTCACCTTCGGGTGGGCCTTTCTGCGTTTATA
GGATCCTAACTCGAGTAATGAGAAGCTTGGGCCCGAACAAAAACTCATCTCAGAAGAGGATCTGAATAGC
GCCGTCGACCATCATCATCATCATCATTGAGTTTAAACGGTCTCCAGCTTGGCTGTTTTGGCGGATGAGA
GAAGATTTTCAGCCTGATACAGATTAAATCAGAACGCAGAAGCGGTCTGATAAAACAGAATTTGCCTGGC
GGCAGTAGCGCGGTGGTCCCACCTGACCCCATGCCGAACTCAGAAGTGAAACGCCGTAGCGCCGATGGTA
GTGTGGGGTCTCCCCATGCGAGAGTAGGGAACTGCCAGGCATCAAATAAAACGAAAGGCTCAGTCGAAAG
ACTGGGCCTTTCGTTTTATCTGTTGTTTGTCGGTGAACTAATTTCTAGACTGCAGGCTTCCTCGCTCACT
GACTCGCTGCGCTCGGTCGTTCGGCTGCGGCGAGCGGTATCAGCTCACTCAAAGGCGGTAATACGGTTAT
CCACAGAATCAGGGGATAACGCAGGAAAGAACATGTGAGCAAAAGGCCAGCAAAAGGCCAGGAACCGTAA
AAAGGCCGCGTTGCTGGCGTTTTTCCACAGGCTCCGCCCCCCTGACGAGCATCACAAAAATCGACGCTCA
AGTCAGAGGTGGCGAAACCCGACAGGACTATAAAGATACCAGGCGTTTCCCCCTGGAAGCTCCCTCGTGC
GCTCTCCTGTTCCGACCCTGCCGCTTACCGGATACCTGTCCGCCTTTCTCCCTTCGGGAAGCGTGGCGCT
TTCTCATAGCTCACGCTGTAGGTATCTCAGTTCGGTGTAGGTCGTTCGCTCCAAGCTGGGCTGTGTGCAC
GAACCCCCCGTTCAGCCCGACCGCTGCGCCTTATCCGGTAACTATCGTCTTGAGTCCAACCCGGTAAGAC
ACGACTTATCGCCACTGGCAGCAGCCACTGGTAACAGGATTAGCAGAGCGAGGTATGTAGGCGGTGCTAC
AGAGTTCTTGAAGTGGTGGCCTAACTACGGCTACACTAGAAGAACAGTATTTGGTATCTGCGCTCTGCTG
AAGCCAGTTACCTTCGGAAAAAGAGTTGGTAGCTCTTGATCCGGCAAACAAACCACCGCTGGTAGCGGTG
GTTTTTTTGTTTGCAAGCAGCAGATTACGCGCAGAAAAAAAGGATCTCAAGAAGATCCTTTGATCTTTTC
TACGGGGTCTGACGCTCAGTGGAACGAAAACTCACGTTAAGGGATTTTGGTCATGAGATTATCAAAAAGG
ATCTTCACCTAGATCCTTTTAAATTAAAAATGAAGTTTTAAATCAATCTAAAGTATATATGAGTAAACTT
GGTCTGACAGTTACCAATGCTTAATCAGTGAGGCACCTATCTCAGCGATCTGTCTATTTCGTTCATCCAT
AGTTGCCTGACTCCCCGTCGTGTAGATAACTACGATACGGGAGGGCTTACCATCTGGCCCCAGTGCTGCA
ATGATACCGCGAGACCCACGCTCACCGGCTCCAGATTTATCAGCAATAAACCAGCCAGCCGGAAGGGCCG
AGCGCAGAAGTGGTCCTGCAACTTTATCCGCCTCCATCCAGTCTATTAATTGTTGCCGGGAAGCTAGAGT
AAGTAGTTCGCCAGTTAATAGTTTGCGCAACGTTGTTGCCATTGCTACAGGCATCGTGGTGTCACGCTCG
TCGTTTGGTATGGCTTCATTCAGCTCCGGTTCCCAACGATCAAGGCGAGTTACATGATCCCCCATGTTGT
GCAAAAAAGCGGTTAGCTCCTTCGGTCCTCCGATCGTTGTCAGAAGTAAGTTGGCCGCAGTGTTATCACT
CATGGTTATGGCAGCACTGCATAATTCTCTTACTGTCATGCCATCCGTAAGATGCTTTTCTGTGACTGGT
GAGTACTCAACCAAGTCATTCTGAGAATAGTGTATGCGGCGACCGAGTTGCTCTTGCCCGGCGTCAATAC
GGGATAATACCGCGCCACATAGCAGAACTTTAAAAGTGCTCATCATTGGAAAACGTTCTTCGGGGCGAAA
ACTCTCAAGGATCTTACCGCTGTTGAGATCCAGTTCGATGTAACCCACTCGTGCACCCAACTGATCTTCA
GCATCTTTTACTTTCACCAGCGTTTCTGGGTGAGCAAAAACAGGAAGGCAAAATGCCGCAAAAAAGGGAA
TAAGGGCGACACGGAAATGTTGAATACTCATACTCTTCCTTTTTCAATATTATTGAAGCATTTATCAGGG
TTATTGTCTCATGAGCGGATACATATTTGAATGTATTTAGAAAAATAAACAAATAGGGGTTCCGCGCACA
TTTCCCCGAAAAGTGCCACCTGACGTCTAAGAAACCATTATTATCATGACATTAACCTATAAAAATAGGC
GTATCACGAGGCAGAATTTCAGATAAAAAAAATCCTTAGCTTTCGCTAAGGATGATTTCTGGAATTCACT
AGTCTATGCTACTCCATCGAGCCGTCAATTGTCTGATTCGTTACCAATTATGACAACTTGACGGCTACAT
CATTCACTTTTTCTTCACAACCGGCACGGAACTCGCTCGGGCTGGCCCCGGTGCATTTTTTAAATACCCG
CGAGAAATAGAGTTGATCGTCAAAACCAACATTGCGACCGACGGTGGCGATAGGCATCCGGGTGGTGCTC
AAAAGCAGCTTCGCCTGGCTGATACGTTGGTCCTCGCGCCAGCTTAAGACGCTAATCCCTAACTGCTGGC
GGAAAAGACGTGACAGACGCGACGGCGACAAGCAAACATGCTGTGCGACGCTGGCGATATCAAAATTGCT
GTCTGCCAGGTGATCGCTGATGTACTGACAAGCCTCGCGTACCCGATTATCCATCGGTGGATGGAGCGAC
TCGTTAATCGCTTCCATGCGCCGCAGCAACAATTGCTCAAGCAGATTTATCGCCAGCAGCTCCGAATAGC
GCCCTTCCCCTTGCCCGGCGTTAATGATTTGCCCAAACAGGTCGCTGAAATGCGGCTGGTGCGCTTCATC
CGGGCGAAAGAACCCCGTATTGGCAAATATTGACGGCCAGTTAAGCCATTCATGCCAGTAGGCGCGCGGA
CGAAAGTAAACCCACTGGTGATACCATTCGCGAGCCTCCGGATGACGACCGTAGTGATGAATCTCTCCTG
GCGGGAACAGCAAAATATCACCCGGTCGGCAAACAAATTCTCGTCCCTGATTTTTCACCACCCCCTGACC
GCGAATGGTGAGATTGAGAATATAACCTTTCATTCCCAGCGGTCGGTCGATAAAAAAATCGAGATAACCG
TTGGCCTCAATCGGCGTTAAACCCGCCACCAGATGGGCATTAAACGAGTATCCCGGCAGCAGGGGATCAT
TTTGCGCTTCAGCCATACTTTTCA
